>Addgene plasmid #236361 | pHAGE-IRES-puro-NLS-dAsCas12a-EGFP-NLS-3xFlag | addgene full sequence | sequence record 478684 | Addgene NGS Result
TGGAAGGGCTAATTCACTCCCAAAGAAGACAAGATATCCTTGATCTGTGGATCTACCACACACAAGGCTA
CTTCCCTGATTAGCAGAACTACACACCAGGGCCAGGGGTCAGATATCCACTGACCTTTGGATGGTGCTAC
AAGCTAGTACCAGTTGAGCCAGATAAGGTAGAAGAGGCCAATAAAGGAGAGAACACCAGCTTGTTACACC
CTGTGAGCCTGCATGGGATGGATGACCCGGAGAGAGAAGTGTTAGAGTGGAGGTTTGACAGCCGCCTAGC
ATTTCATCACGTGGCCCGAGAGCTGCATCCGGAGTACTTCAAGAACTGCTGATATCGAGCTTGCTACAAG
GGACTTTCCGCTGGGGACTTTCCAGGGAGGCGTGGCCTGGGCGGGACTGGGGAGTGGCGAGCCCTCAGAT
CCTGCATATAAGCAGCTGCTTTTTGCCTGTACTGGGTCTCTCTGGTTAGACCAGATCTGAGCCTGGGAGC
TCTCTGGCTAACTAGGGAACCCACTGCTTAAGCCTCAATAAAGCTTGCCTTGAGTGCTTCAAGTAGTGTG
TGCCCGTCTGTTGTGTGACTCTGGTAACTAGAGATCCCTCAGACCCTTTTAGTCAGTGTGGAAAATCTCT
AGCAGTGGCGCCCGAACAGGGACTTGAAAGCGAAAGGGAAACCAGAGGAGCTCTCTCGACGCAGGACTCG
GCTTGCTGAAGCGCGCACGGCAAGAGGCGAGGGGCGGCGACTGGTGAGTACGCCAAAAATTTTGACTAGC
GGAGGCTAGAAGGAGAGAGATGGGTGCGAGAGCGTCAGTATTAAGCGGGGGAGAATTAGATCGCGATGGG
AAAAAATTCGGTTAAGGCCAGGGGGAAAGAAAAAATATAAATTAAAACATATAGTATGGGCAAGCAGGGA
GCTAGAACGATTCGCAGTTAATCCTGGCCTGTTAGAAACATCAGAAGGCTGTAGACAAATACTGGGACAG
CTACAACCATCCCTTCAGACAGGATCAGAAGAACTTAGATCATTATATAATACAGTAGCAACCCTCTATT
GTGTGCATCAAAGGATAGAGATAAAAGACACCAAGGAAGCTTTAGACAAGATAGAGGAAGAGCAAAACAA
AAGTAAGACCACCGCACAGCAAGCGGCCGGCCGCTGATCTTCAGACCTGGAGGAGGAGATATGAGGGACA
ATTGGAGAAGTGAATTATATAAATATAAAGTAGTAAAAATTGAACCATTAGGAGTAGCACCCACCAAGGC
AAAGAGAAGAGTGGTGCAGAGAGAAAAAAGAGCAGTGGGAATAGGAGCTTTGTTCCTTGGGTTCTTGGGA
GCAGCAGGAAGCACTATGGGCGCAGCGTCAATGACGCTGACGGTACAGGCCAGACAATTATTGTCTGGTA
TAGTGCAGCAGCAGAACAATTTGCTGAGGGCTATTGAGGCGCAACAGCATCTGTTGCAACTCACAGTCTG
GGGCATCAAGCAGCTCCAGGCAAGAATCCTGGCTGTGGAAAGATACCTAAAGGATCAACAGCTCCTGGGG
ATTTGGGGTTGCTCTGGAAAACTCATTTGCACCACTGCTGTGCCTTGGAATGCTAGTTGGAGTAATAAAT
CTCTGGAACAGATTTGGAATCACACGACCTGGATGGAGTGGGACAGAGAAATTAACAATTACACAAGCTT
AATACACTCCTTAATTGAAGAATCGCAAAACCAGCAAGAAAAGAATGAACAAGAATTATTGGAATTAGAT
AAATGGGCAAGTTTGTGGAATTGGTTTAACATAACAAATTGGCTGTGGTATATAAAATTATTCATAATGA
TAGTAGGAGGCTTGGTAGGTTTAAGAATAGTTTTTGCTGTACTTTCTATAGTGAATAGAGTTAGGCAGGG
ATATTCACCATTATCGTTTCAGACCCACCTCCCAACCCCGAGGGGACCCGACAGGCCCGAAGGAATAGAA
GAAGAAGGTGGAGAGAGAGACAGAGACAGATCCATTCGATTAGTGAACGGATCTCGACGGTATCGCCGAA
TTCACAAATGGCAGTATTCATCCACAATTTTAAAAGAAAAGGGGGGATTGGGGGGTACAGTGCAGGGGAA
AGAATAGTAGACATAATAGCAACAGACATACAAACTAAAGAATTACAAAAACAAATTACAAAAATTCAAA
ATTTTCGGGTTTATTACAGGGACAGCAGAGATCCAGTTTGGACTAGTCGTGAGGCTCCGGTGCCCGTCAG
TGGGCAGAGCGCACATCGCCCACAGTCCCCGAGAAGTTGGGGGGAGGGGTCGGCAATTGAACCGGTGCCT
AGAGAAGGTGGCGCGGGGTAAACTGGGAAAGTGATGTCGTGTACTGGCTCCGCCTTTTTCCCGAGGGTGG
GGGAGAACCGTATATAAGTGCAGTAGTCGCCGTGAACGTTCTTTTTCGCAACGGGTTTGCCGCCAGAACA
CAGGTAAGTGCCGTGTGTGGTTCCCGCGGGCCTGGCCTCTTTACGGGTTATGGCCCTTGCGTGCCTTGAA
TTACTTCCACCTGGCTGCAGTACGTGATTCTTGATCCCGAGCTTCGGGTTGGAAGTGGGTGGGAGAGTTC
GAGGCCTTGCGCTTAAGGAGCCCCTTCGCCTCGTGCTTGAGTTGAGGCCTGGCCTGGGCGCTGGGGCCGC
CGCGTGCGAATCTGGTGGCACCTTCGCGCCTGTCTCGCTGCTTTCGATAAGTCTCTAGCCATTTAAAATT
TTTGATGACCTGCTGCGACGCTTTTTTTCTGGCAAGATAGTCTTGTAAATGCGGGCCAAGATCTGCACAC
TGGTATTTCGGTTTTTGGGGCCGCGGGCGGCGACGGGGCCCGTGCGTCCCAGCGCACATGTTCGGCGAGG
CGGGGCCTGCGAGCGCGGCCACCGAGAATCGGACGGGGGTAGTCTCAAGCTGGCCGGCCTGCTCTGGTGC
CTGGCCTCGCGCCGCCGTGTATCGCCCCGCCCTGGGCGGCAAGGCTGGCCCGGTCGGCACCAGTTGCGTG
AGCGGAAAGATGGCCGCTTCCCGGCCCTGCTGCAGGGAGCTCAAAATGGAGGACGCGGCGCTCGGGAGAG
CGGGCGGGTGAGTCACCCACACAAAGGAAAAGGGCCTTTCCGTCCTCAGCCGTCGCTTCATGTGACTCCA
CGGAGTACCGGGCGCCGTCCAGGCACCTCGATTAGTTCTCGAGCTTTTGGAGTACGTCGTCTTTAGGTTG
GGGGGAGGGGTTTTATGCGATGGAGTTTCCCCACACTGAGTGGGTGGAGACTGAAGTTAGGCCAGCTTGG
CACTTGATGTAATTCTCCTTGGAATTTGCCCTTTTTGAGTTTGGATCTTGGTTCATTCTCAAGCCTCAGA
CAGTGGTTCAAAGTTTTTTTCTTCCATTTCAGGTGTCGTGAAGCGGCCGCATGAAGCGACCTGCCGCCAC
AAAGAAGGCTGGACAGGCTAAGAAGAAGAAAGCTAGCACTCAGTTCGAGGGCTTCACAAACCTGTATCAA
GTGTCCAAGACCCTCCGCTTCGAGCTGATCCCTCAGGGTAAGACCCTGAAGCATATACAGGAGCAGGGTT
TCATCGAGGAGGACAAGGCCAGGAATGATCACTACAAGGAGCTGAAGCCCATCATTGATCGCATCTACAA
GACATACGCAGATCAATGTCTGCAACTCGTCCAGCTGGATTGGGAGAATCTGTCAGCCGCAATCGACAGT
TATCGGAAAGAGAAGACAGAAGAAACCAGGAACGCCCTCATCGAGGAACAAGCAACCTACCGGAATGCAA
TACACGACTATTTCATCGGCAGGACTGACAATCTGACTGACGCCATCAATAAGAGACACGCAGAAATCTA
TAAGGGCCTCTTTAAGGCCGAACTCTTCAACGGCAAAGTCCTCAAACAGCTGGGCACAGTTACCACTACC
GAGCACGAGAATGCCCTGCTCCGGAGCTTCGACAAGTTCACCACTTACTTCTCTGGGTTCTACGAGAATC
GGAAGAACGTGTTCAGCGCAGAGGACATCTCCACAGCCATTCCACACCGGATCGTCCAGGATAACTTTCC
CAAATTCAAAGAGAATTGCCATATCTTTACCAGGCTGATCACTGCCGTTCCATCTCTGAGGGAACACTTT
GAGAACGTGAAGAAAGCCATCGGGATATTCGTGTCTACTTCCATCGAGGAAGTGTTCTCTTTCCCTTTCT
ACAATCAGCTGCTGACCCAGACCCAGATCGACCTCTATAACCAGCTGCTGGGAGGTATCAGCAGGGAGGC
AGGCACCGAGAAGATCAAGGGACTGAATGAGGTCCTGAACCTCGCCATTCAGAAGAACGATGAGACAGCA
CACATCATCGCCTCTCTGCCACATCGCTTCATTCCTCTGTTCAAACAGATTCTCTCTGATCGGAACACCC
TCAGCTTTATCCTGGAGGAGTTTAAGTCCGATGAAGAGGTTATTCAGTCTTTCTGTAAGTACAAGACTCT
GCTGCGCAATGAGAACGTGCTGGAGACTGCCGAAGCTCTGTTTAACGAACTGAACTCCATCGACCTCACC
CACATCTTCATCAGCCACAAGAAGCTGGAGACAATTAGCAGTGCCCTGTGTGACCATTGGGATACCCTGC
GCAACGCCCTGTACGAGAGGAGAATATCCGAGCTGACAGGTAAGATAACCAAGAGCGCCAAAGAGAAAGT
CCAAAGGTCCCTGAAACATGAGGACATAAACCTGCAGGAGATTATCTCAGCAGCTGGTAAGGAACTCTCA
GAGGCTTTCAAGCAGAAGACCTCCGAAATTCTCTCCCATGCCCACGCAGCACTCGATCAACCACTGCCAA
CCACCCTGAAGAAACAAGAGGAGAAGGAAATCCTGAAGAGCCAGCTGGACAGCCTCCTCGGGCTGTACCA
TCTGCTCGATTGGTTCGCCGTGGACGAAAGTAACGAGGTGGACCCAGAGTTCTCAGCAAGACTGACCGGC
ATCAAGCTGGAGATGGAGCCCAGTCTCTCCTTCTACAACAAAGCTAGAAACTACGCCACCAAGAAGCCTT
ATTCTGTGGAGAAGTTTAAGCTGAACTTCCAGATGCCCACTCTGGCTTCCGGTTGGGACGTCAACAAGGA
GAAGAATAACGGTGCAATCCTGTTCGTGAAGAACGGACTGTACTACCTGGGCATCATGCCAAAGCAGAAG
GGTCGCTACAAAGCCCTCTCATTTGAACCCACAGAGAAGACAAGCGAAGGATTTGACAAGATGTATTACG
ATTACTTTCCCGATGCCGCTAAGATGATCCCTAAGTGCAGCACCCAGCTGAAGGCCGTCACCGCTCATTT
CCAGACCCATACTACACCAATTCTGCTGTCTAACAACTTCATAGAGCCACTGGAGATAACCAAGGAAATC
TACGATCTGAACAATCCAGAGAAGGAGCCCAAGAAGTTTCAGACCGCCTACGCTAAGAAGACCGGAGATC
AGAAAGGTTATCGGGAGGCCCTGTGCAAATGGATCGACTTCACACGCGATTTCCTCAGCAAGTATACAAA
GACCACTAGCATAGACCTGTCCAGCCTCAGGCCCTCAAGTCAGTACAAGGATCTCGGTGAGTACTACGCC
GAACTCAACCCACTGCTCTACCACATTAGCTTTCAGAGGATCGCCGAGAAAGAGATCATGGATGCAGTGG
AGACTGGCAAGCTGTATCTGTTTCAGATATACAACAAAGACTTCGCTAAAGGACACCACGGTAAGCCAAA
CCTGCATACTCTCTATTGGACCGGACTCTTCAGTCCAGAGAATCTCGCCAAGACCTCAATCAAGCTGAAC
GGTCAGGCAGAGCTGTTCTATAGACCTAAGAGTAGGATGAAACGGATGGCACATAGACTCGGCGAGAAGA
TGCTGAACAAGAAGCTGAAAGACCAGAAGACTCCCATTCCAGATACACTGTACCAGGAGCTGTATGATTA
CGTGAATCACCGGCTCTCCCACGACCTGTCTGATGAAGCCAGGGCTCTCCTGCCTAACGTGATAACTAAA
GAGGTGAGCCATGAGATCATCAAAGACCGGAGATTCACATCCGACAAGTTCTTCTTTCATGTTCCAATTA
CACTGAACTATCAAGCAGCAAATTCTCCCAGCAAGTTTAACCAAAGGGTGAACGCCTACCTGAAGGAACA
TCCCGAAACACCCATCATTGGAATTGCTAGAGGTGAGCGCAATCTCATCTACATAACCGTGATCGACTCC
ACAGGTAAGATTCTCGAGCAGAGGTCCCTCAACACTATTCAGCAGTTTGATTATCAGAAGAAACTCGACA
ACAGAGAGAAAGAGAGAGTCGCTGCCAGACAAGCATGGAGTGTCGTTGGCACAATCAAAGACCTGAAGCA
GGGATACCTGAGCCAAGTTATACACGAAATTGTGGATCTGATGATCCACTACCAGGCTGTTGTGGTGCTG
GCGAACCTCAACTTTGGTTTCAAGTCTAAGAGGACAGGGATCGCTGAGAAAGCTGTGTACCAGCAGTTTG
AGAAGATGCTCATTGATAAACTGAACTGTCTCGTGCTCAAAGACTACCCTGCCGAGAAGGTGGGAGGAGT
CCTGAATCCTTATCAGCTGACTGACCAGTTTACCTCCTTCGCTAAGATGGGCACCCAATCAGGCTTTCTG
TTCTACGTGCCTGCACCCTACACCAGTAAGATTGATCCACTGACAGGGTTCGTTGATCCTTTCGTGTGGA
AGACCATAAAGAACCACGAAAGCAGAAAGCACTTCCTGGAAGGCTTCGACTTCCTGCATTATGACGTCAA
GACTGGAGACTTCATACTGCATTTCAAGATGAATAGAAACCTGTCATTTCAGAGAGGACTGCCTGGGTTC
ATGCCAGCTTGGGACATTGTCTTTGAGAAGAATGAGACACAGTTTGACGCCAAAGGCACTCCATTCATTG
CTGGCAAGCGGATCGTCCCTGTGATAGAGAACCACAGATTCACTGGAAGATACAGGGACCTGTACCCAGC
AAATGAACTCATTGCCCTCCTGGAAGAGAAAGGGATCGTGTTCCGGGATGGGTCTAACATCCTGCCAAAG
CTCCTGGAGAATGACGATTCACATGCCATTGATACAATGGTTGCCCTGATCCGCAGTGTGCTGCAAATGA
GGAATAGCAATGCAGCCACCGGAGAGGCCTACATCAATAGTCCAGTTCGGGACCTCAATGGCGTGTGTTT
CGATAGTAGATTCCAGAACCCTGAGTGGCCTATGGACGCTGATGCTAACGGTGCTTATCATATTGCCCTG
AAGGGCCAGCTCCTGCTGAACCACCTCAAGGAGTCTAAGGACCTGAAGCTCCAGAATGGCATTTCTAATC
AGGATTGGCTGGCCTATATCCAGGAACTGAGGAACGGCAGTCCCAAGAAGAAGAGGAAGGTGAGTCTAGA
GGCGCTACCGGTCGCCACCATGGTGAGCAAGGGCGAGGAGCTGTTCACCGGGGTGGTGCCCATCCTGGTC
GAGCTGGACGGCGACGTAAACGGCCACAAGTTCAGCGTGTCCGGCGAGGGCGAGGGCGATGCCACCTACG
GCAAGCTGACCCTGAAGTTCATCTGCACCACCGGCAAGCTGCCCGTGCCCTGGCCCACCCTCGTGACCAC
CCTGACCTACGGCGTGCAGTGCTTCAGCCGCTACCCCGACCACATGAAGCAGCACGACTTCTTCAAGTCC
GCCATGCCCGAAGGCTACGTCCAGGAGCGCACCATCTTCTTCAAGGACGACGGCAACTACAAGACCCGCG
CCGAGGTGAAGTTCGAGGGCGACACCCTGGTGAACCGCATCGAGCTGAAGGGCATCGACTTCAAGGAGGA
CGGCAACATCCTGGGGCACAAGCTGGAGTACAACTACAACAGCCACAACGTCTATATCATGGCCGACAAG
CAGAAGAACGGCATCAAGGTGAACTTCAAGATCCGCCACAACATCGAGGACGGCAGCGTGCAGCTCGCCG
ACCACTACCAGCAGAACACCCCCATCGGCGACGGCCCCGTGCTGCTGCCCGACAACCACTACCTGAGCAC
CCAGTCCGCCCTGAGCAAAGACCCCAACGAGAAGCGCGATCACATGGTCCTGCTGGAGTTCGTGACCGCC
GCCGGGATCACTCTCGGCATGGACGAGCTGTACAAGTCGAATTCTAAGCCAGGATTCCATATGAAGCGAC
CTGCCGCCACAAAGAAGGCTGGACAGGCTAAGAAGAAGAAACAACGCGTGCAGCTAAGCGACTACAAAGA
CCATGACGGTGATTATAAAGATCATGACATCGATTACAAGGATGACGATGACAAGTAAGGATCCCTCCCC
CCCCCCTAACGTTACTGGCCGAAGCCGCTTGGAATAAGGCCGGTGTGCGTTTGTCTATATGTTATTTTCC
ACCATATTGCCGTCTTTTGGCAATGTGAGGGCCCGGAAACCTGGCCCTGTCTTCTTGACGAGCATTCCTA
GGGGTCTTTCCCCTCTCGCCAAAGGAATGCAAGGTCTGTTGAATGTCGTGAAGGAAGCAGTTCCTCTGGA
AGCTTCTTGAAGACAAACAACGTCTGTAGCGACCCTTTGCAGGCAGCGGAACCCCCCACCTGGCGACAGG
TGCCTCTGCGGCCAAAAGCCACGTGTATAAGATACACCTGCAAAGGCGGCACAACCCCAGTGCCACGTTG
TGAGTTGGATAGTTGTGGAAAGAGTCAAATGGCTCTCCTCAAGCGTATTCAACAAGGGGCTGAAGGATGC
CCAGAAGGTACCCCATTGTATGGGATCTGATCTGGGGCCTCGGTGCACATGCTTTACATGTGTTTAGTCG
AGGTTAAAAAAACGTCTAGGCCCCCCGAACCACGGGGACGTGGTTTTCCTTTGAAAAACACGATGATAAG
GATCCACCGGAGCTTACCATGACCGAGTACAAGCCCACGGTGCGCCTCGCCACCCGCGACGACGTCCCCA
GGGCCGTACGCACCCTCGCCGCCGCGTTCGCCGACTACCCCGCCACGCGCCACACCGTCGATCCGGACCG
CCACATCGAGCGGGTCACCGAGCTGCAAGAACTCTTCCTCACGCGCGTCGGGCTCGACATCGGCAAGGTG
TGGGTCGCGGACGACGGCGCCGCGGTGGCGGTCTGGACCACGCCGGAGAGCGTCGAAGCGGGGGCGGTGT
TCGCCGAGATCGGCCCGCGCATGGCCGAGTTGAGCGGTTCCCGGCTGGCCGCGCAGCAACAGATGGAAGG
CCTCCTGGCGCCGCACCGGCCCAAGGAGCCCGCGTGGTTCCTGGCCACCGTCGGCGTCTCGCCCGACCAC
CAGGGCAAGGGTCTGGGCAGCGCCGTCGTGCTCCCCGGAGTGGAGGCGGCCGAGCGCGCCGGGGTGCCCG
CCTTCCTGGAGACCTCCGCGCCCCGCAACCTCCCCTTCTACGAGCGGCTCGGCTTCACCGTCACCGCCGA
CGTCGAGGTGCCCGAAGGACCGCGCACCTGGTGCATGACCCGCAAGCCCGGTGCCTGACGCCCATCGATA
GATCCTAATCAACCTCTGGATTACAAAATTTGTGAAAGATTGACTGGTATTCTTAACTATGTTGCTCCTT
TTACGCTATGTGGATACGCTGCTTTAATGCCTTTGTATCATGCTATTGCTTCCCGTATGGCTTTCATTTT
CTCCTCCTTGTATAAATCCTGGTTGCTGTCTCTTTATGAGGAGTTGTGGCCCGTTGTCAGGCAACGTGGC
GTGGTGTGCACTGTGTTTGCTGACGCAACCCCCACTGGTTGGGGCATTGCCACCACCTGTCAGCTCCTTT
CCGGGACTTTCGCTTTCCCCCTCCCTATTGCCACGGCGGAACTCATCGCCGCCTGCCTTGCCCGCTGCTG
GACAGGGGCTCGGCTGTTGGGCACTGACAATTCCGTGGTGTTGTCGGGGAAATCATCGTCCTTTCCTTGG
CTGCTCGCCTGTGTTGCCACCTGGATTCTGCGCGGGACGTCCTTCTGCTACGTCCCTTCGGCCCTCAATC
CAGCGGACCTTCCTTCCCGCGGCCTGCTGCCGGCTCTGCGGCCTCTTCCGCGTCTTCGCCTTCGCCCTCA
GACGAGTCGGATCTCCCTTTGGGCCGCCTCCCCGCCTGAGATCCTTTAAGACCAATGACTTACAAGGCAG
CTGTAGATCTTAGCCACTTTTTAAAAGAAAAGGGGGGACTGGAAGGGCTAATTCACTCCCAACGAAGACA
AGATCTGCTTTTTGCTTGTACTGGGTCTCTCTGGTTAGACCAGATCTGAGCCTGGGAGCTCTCTGGCTAA
CTAGGGAACCCACTGCTTAAGCCTCAATAAAGCTTGCCTTGAGTGCTTCAAGTAGTGTGTGCCCGTCTGT
TGTGTGACTCTGGTAACTAGAGATCCCTCAGACCCTTTTAGTCAGTGTGGAAAATCTCTAGCAGTAGTAG
TTCATGTCATCTTATTATTCAGTATTTATAACTTGCAAAGAAATGAATATCAGAGAGTGAGAGGCCCGGG
TTAATTAAGGAAAGGGCTAGATCATTCTTGAAGACGAAAGGGCCTCGTGATACGCCTATTTTTATAGGTT
AATGTCATGATAATAATGGTTTCTTAGACGTCAGGTGGCACTTTTCGGGGAAATGTGCGCGGAACCCCTA
TTTGTTTATTTTTCTAAATACATTCAAATATGTATCCGCTCATGAGACAATAACCCTGATAAATGCTTCA
ATAATATTGAAAAAGGAAGAGTATGAGTATTCAACATTTCCGTGTCGCCCTTATTCCCTTTTTTGCGGCA
TTTTGCCTTCCTGTTTTTGCTCACCCAGAAACGCTGGTGAAAGTAAAAGATGCTGAAGATCAGTTGGGTG
CACGAGTGGGTTACATCGAACTGGATCTCAACAGCGGTAAGATCCTTGAGAGTTTTCGCCCCGAAGAACG
TTTTCCAATGATGAGCACTTTTAAAGTTCTGCTATGTGGCGCGGTATTATCCCGTGTTGACGCCGGGCAA
GAGCAACTCGGTCGCCGCATACACTATTCTCAGAATGACTTGGTTGAGTACTCACCAGTCACAGAAAAGC
ATCTTACGGATGGCATGACAGTAAGAGAATTATGCAGTGCTGCCATAACCATGAGTGATAACACTGCGGC
CAACTTACTTCTGACAACGATCGGAGGACCGAAGGAGCTAACCGCTTTTTTGCACAACATGGGGGATCAT
GTAACTCGCCTTGATCGTTGGGAACCGGAGCTGAATGAAGCCATACCAAACGACGAGCGTGACACCACGA
TGCCTGTAGCAATGGCAACAACGTTGCGCAAACTATTAACTGGCGAACTACTTACTCTAGCTTCCCGGCA
ACAATTAATAGACTGGATGGAGGCGGATAAAGTTGCAGGACCACTTCTGCGCTCGGCCCTTCCGGCTGGC
TGGTTTATTGCTGATAAATCTGGAGCCGGTGAGCGTGGGTCTCGCGGTATCATTGCAGCACTGGGGCCAG
ATGGTAAGCCCTCCCGTATCGTAGTTATCTACACGACGGGGAGTCAGGCAACTATGGATGAACGAAATAG
ACAGATCGCTGAGATAGGTGCCTCACTGATTAAGCATTGGTAACTGTCAGACCAAGTTTACTCATATATA
CTTTAGATTGATTTAAAACTTCATTTTTAATTTAAAAGGATCTAGGTGAAGATCCTTTTTGATAATCTCA
TGACCAAAATCCCTTAACGTGAGTTTTCGTTCCACTGAGCGTCAGACCCCGTAGAAAAGATCAAAGGATC
TTCTTGAGATCCTTTTTTTCTGCGCGTAATCTGCTGCTTGCAAACAAAAAAACCACCGCTACCAGCGGTG
GTTTGTTTGCCGGATCAAGAGCTACCAACTCTTTTTCCGAAGGTAACTGGCTTCAGCAGAGCGCAGATAC
CAAATACTGTTCTTCTAGTGTAGCCGTAGTTAGGCCACCACTTCAAGAACTCTGTAGCACCGCCTACATA
CCTCGCTCTGCTAATCCTGTTACCAGTGGCTGCTGCCAGTGGCGATAAGTCGTGTCTTACCGGGTTGGAC
TCAAGACGATAGTTACCGGATAAGGCGCAGCGGTCGGGCTGAACGGGGGGTTCGTGCACACAGCCCAGCT
TGGAGCGAACGACCTACACCGAACTGAGATACCTACAGCGTGAGCTATGAGAAAGCGCCACGCTTCCCGA
AGGGAGAAAGGCGGACAGGTATCCGGTAAGCGGCAGGGTCGGAACAGGAGAGCGCACGAGGGAGCTTCCA
GGGGGAAACGCCTGGTATCTTTATAGTCCTGTCGGGTTTCGCCACCTCTGACTTGAGCGTCGATTTTTGT
GATGCTCGTCAGGGGGGCGGAGCCTATGGAAAAACGCCAGCAACGCGGCCTTTTTACGGTTCCTGGCCTT
TTGCTGGCCTTTTGCTCACATGTTCTTTCCTGCGTTATCCCCTGATTCTGTGGATAACCGTATTACCGCC
TTTGAGTGAGCTGATACCGCTCGCCGCAGCCGAACGACCGAGCGCAGCGAGTCAGTGAGCGAGGAAGCGG
AAGAGCGCCCAATACGCAAACCGCCTCTCCCCGCGCGTTGGCCGATTCATTAATGCAGCAAGCTCATGGC
TGACTAATTTTTTTTATTTATGCAGAGGCCGAGGCCGCCTCGGCCTCTGAGCTATTCCAGAAGTAGTGAG
GAGGCTTTTTTGGAGGCCTAGGCTTTTGCAAAAAGCTCCCCGTGGCACGACAGGTTTCCCGACTGGAAAG
CGGGCAGTGAGCGCAACGCAATTAATGTGAGTTAGCTCACTCATTAGGCACCCCAGGCTTTACACTTTAT
GCTTCCGGCTCGTATGTTGTGTGGAATTGTGAGCGGATAACAATTTCACACAGGAAACAGCTATGACATG
ATTACGAATTTCACAAATAAAGCATTTTTTTCACTGCATTCTAGTTGTGGTTTGTCCAAACTCATCAATG
TATCTTATCATGTCTGGATCAACTGGATAACTCAAGCTAACCAAAATCATCCCAAACTTCCCACCCCATA
CCCTATTACCACTGCCAATTACCTGTGGTTTCATTTACTCTAAACCTGTGATTCCTCTGAATTATTTTCA
TTTTAAAGAAATTGTATTTGTTAAATATGTACTACAAACTTAGTAGT
Features (pLannotate 1.2.2; 26 found; start..end, strand, type, name):
    377..634     +  LTR            5' LTR (truncated): truncated 5' long terminal repeat (LTR) from HIV-1
    681..806     +  misc_feature   HIV-1 Ψ: packaging signal of human immunodeficiency virus type 1
    790..1128    +  CDS            HIV-1 gag (fragment): gag protein from human immunodeficiency virus 1; gag
   1303..1536    +  misc_feature   RRE: The Rev response element (RRE) of HIV-1 allows for Rev-dependent mRNA export from the nucleus to the cytoplasm.
   1913..2013    +  CDS            Rev (fragment): human immunodeficiency virus 1 (HIV-1) Rev protein; rev; enhances nuclear export of unspliced and incompletely spliced viral mRNAs
   2058..2175    +  misc_feature   cPPT/CTS: central polypurine tract and central termination sequence of HIV-1
   2223..3401    +  promoter       EF-1α promoter: strong constitutive promoter for human elongation factor EF-1α
   3468..7385    +  CDS            cas12a: CS12A_ACISB - Also known as cpf1 From Acidaminococcus sp. (strain BV3L6).
   7440..8156    +  CDS            EGFP: EGFP is a basic (constitutively fluorescent) green fluorescent protein published in 1996, derived from Aequorea victoria. It is reported to be a rapidly-maturing weak dimer with moderate acid sensitivity.
   8250..8315    +  CDS            3xFLAG: three tandem FLAG® epitope tags, followed by an enterokinase cleavage site
   8427..8889    +  misc_feature   IRES: internal ribosome entry site (IRES) of the encephalomyocarditis virus (EMCV)
   8909..9508    +  CDS            PuroR: puromycin N-acetyltransferase; pac from Streptomyces alboniger; confers resistance to puromycin
   9527..10115   +  misc_feature   WPRE: woodchuck hepatitis virus posttranscriptional regulatory element
  10123..10188   +  CDS            nef (fragment): NEF_HV1Z2 - Experimental evidence at protein level: Swiss-Prot protein existence level 1. Extracellular Nef protein targets CD4(+) T-lymphocytes for apoptosis by interacting with CXCR4 surface receptors. From Human immunodeficiency virus type 1 group M subtype D (isolate Z2/CDC-Z34) (HIV-1).
  10190..10423   +  LTR            3' LTR (ΔU3): self-inactivating 3' long terminal repeat (LTR) from HIV-1
  10628..10732   +  promoter       AmpR promoter: bla
  10733..11593   +  CDS            AmpR: β-lactamase; bla; confers resistance to ampicillin, carbenicillin, and related antibiotics
  11764..12352   +  rep_origin     ori: high-copy-number ColE1/pMB1/pBR322/pUC origin of replication
  12535..12589   +  CDS            lacI (fragment): lac repressor; lacI; The lac repressor binds to the lac operator to inhibit transcription in E. coli. This inhibition can be relieved by adding lactose or isopropyl-β-D-thiogalactopyranoside (IPTG).
  12595..12688   +  rep_origin     SV40 ori (fragment): SV40 origin of replication
  12713..12750   +  CDS            lacI (fragment): lac repressor; lacI; The lac repressor binds to the lac operator to inhibit transcription in E. coli. This inhibition can be relieved by adding lactose or isopropyl-β-D-thiogalactopyranoside (IPTG).
  12763..12784   +  protein_bind   CAP binding site: CAP binding activates transcription in the presence of cAMP. E. coli catabolite activator protein
  12799..12829   +  promoter       lac promoter: promoter for the E. coli lac operon
  12833..12855   +  protein_bind   lac operator (fragment): The lac repressor binds to the lac operator to inhibit transcription in E. coli. This inhibition can be relieved by adding lactose or isopropyl-β-D-thiogalactopyranoside (IPTG). lac repressor encoded by lacI
  12887..12970   +  polyA_signal   SV40 poly(A) signal (fragment): SV40 polyadenylation signal
  13137..329     +  CDS            nef (fragment) (across the origin): NEF_HV1BR - Experimental evidence at protein level: Swiss-Prot protein existence level 1. Extracellular Nef protein targets CD4(+) T-lymphocytes for apoptosis by interacting with CXCR4 surface receptors (PubMed:14990729). From Human immunodeficiency virus type 1 group M subtype B (isolate BRU/LAI) (HIV-1).
