[The description below was written by a language model from this plasmid's Addgene catalogue record and pLannotate feature annotations shown in this document.]
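Description:
pHAGE-IRES-puro-NLS-dAsCas12a-EGFP-NLS-3xFlag is a 13.1 kb HIV-1-based lentiviral CRISPR vector built on the pHAGE-EF1a-IRES-puro backbone for overexpressing a fluorescently tagged, nuclease-dead Acidaminococcus sp. Cas12a (Cpf1) in human cells. It is propagated in E. coli through a high-copy ColE1/pUC-type origin with ampicillin selection (AmpR, β-lactamase). The viral portion carries a truncated 5' LTR, the Ψ packaging signal with a gag fragment, the Rev response element for Rev-dependent export of the genomic RNA, the cPPT/CTS, and a ΔU3 self-inactivating 3' LTR. The vector RNA can therefore be packaged when helper functions are supplied in trans, and it integrates as a provirus whose LTR promoter activity is disabled.

Between the LTRs, the constitutive human EF-1α promoter drives a single bicistronic transcript. The first cistron is the Cas12a coding sequence followed by EGFP and a 3xFLAG epitope. The construct name indicates nuclear localization signals at the N terminus and between EGFP and the tag, although these are not annotated separately in the feature table. An EMCV IRES then allows translation of puromycin N-acetyltransferase from the same mRNA, linking drug selection of transduced cells to expression of the fusion, and a WPRE downstream enhances transcript expression. The name denotes a catalytically dead enzyme, yet the catalogue mutation field reads "WT" and the inactivating substitutions are not stated. No crRNA expression cassette is annotated, so guide arrays would presumably be supplied from another construct. The associated work concerns CRISPR-array-mediated live-cell imaging of non-repetitive and multiplexed genomic loci, consistent with use of this DNA-binding, non-cutting EGFP fusion as a genomic locus label.
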