Addgene plasmid #236361: pHAGE-IRES-puro-NLS-dAsCas12a-EGFP-NLS-3xFlag
Purpose: Overexpression of dAsCas12a in human cells
Depositing lab: Ling-Ling Chen. Depositing organization: CAS Center for Excellence in Molecular Cell Science. Publication: CRISPR-array-mediated imaging of non-repetitive and multiplex genomic loci in living cells. Yang LZ, Min YH, Liu YX, Gao BQ, Liu XQ, Huang Y, Wang H, Yang L, Liu ZJ, Chen LL. Nat Methods. 2024 Sep;21(9):1646-1657. doi: 10.1038/s41592-024-02333-3. Epub 2024 Jul 4. PubMed 38965442.
Backbone
  Vector backbone: pHAGE-EF1a-IRES-puro
  Vector type: Lentiviral, CRISPR
Growth in bacteria
  Bacterial resistance: Ampicillin, 100 μg/mL
  Growth temperature: 37°C
  Growth strain: NEB Stable
  Copy number: High Copy
Gene/Insert
  Gene/Insert name: dAsCas12a
  Species: Acidaminococcus sp
  Mutation: WT
  Cloning method: Ligation Independent Cloning
Terms and licenses: Academic/Nonprofit Terms; Industry Terms: Not Available to Industry
How to cite: pHAGE-IRES-puro-NLS-dAsCas12a-EGFP-NLS-3xFlag was a gift from Ling-Ling Chen (Addgene plasmid # 236361 ; http://n2t.net/addgene:236361 ; RRID:Addgene_236361)
